Addgene plasmid #237898: pEGFP-AAK1-WT
Purpose: Expression of GFP-AAK1 in mammalian cells
Depositing lab: Eleanor Coffey. Depositing organization: Turku Bioscience Centre.
Backbone
  Vector backbone: pEGFPC3
  Backbone manufacturer: Clonetech
  Backbone size w/o insert (bp): 4700
  Total vector size (bp): 7584
  Vector type: Mammalian Expression
Growth in bacteria
  Bacterial resistance: Kanamycin, 50 μg/mL
  Growth temperature: 37°C
  Growth strain: DH5alpha
  Copy number: High Copy
Gene/Insert
  Gene/Insert name: AP2-associated protein kinase 1 (alt name: AAK1)
  Species: H. sapiens (human)
  Entrez Gene: AAK1
  Promoter: CMV
  Tag / fusion protein: GFP (N terminal on insert)
  Cloning method: Restriction Enzyme; 5′ cloning site Xhoi (not destroyed); 3′ cloning site KpnI (not destroyed)
  Sequencing primers: 5′ CATGGTCCTGCTGGAGTTCGTG
Resource information
  A portion of this plasmid was derived from a plasmid made by: The gene was synthesized commercially
Terms and licenses: Academic/Nonprofit Terms; Industry Terms: Not Available to Industry
How to cite: pEGFP-AAK1-WT was a gift from Eleanor Coffey (Addgene plasmid # 237898 ; http://n2t.net/addgene:237898 ; RRID:Addgene_237898)
