[The description below was written by a language model from this plasmid's Addgene catalogue record and pLannotate feature annotations shown in this document.]
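Description:
pEGFP-AAK1-WT is a mammalian expression plasmid built on the pEGFP-C3 backbone, about 7.6 kb in total, that produces human AP2-associated protein kinase 1 (AAK1) fused at its N terminus to EGFP. The AAK1 coding sequence, which the record says was commercially synthesized, was inserted between the XhoI and KpnI sites of the multiple cloning site, directly downstream of and in frame with EGFP. The "WT" in the name suggests the wild-type form of the kinase, although the record does not elaborate on this. Transcription of the fusion is driven by the human cytomegalovirus immediate early enhancer and promoter, giving strong constitutive expression in most mammalian cell lines, and is terminated by the SV40 polyadenylation signal. The short large T antigen fragment annotated just ahead of that signal is residual SV40 sequence, not a functional gene.

The plasmid replicates at high copy in E. coli from a pUC-type ColE1 origin and also carries an f1 origin for single-stranded DNA production. Selection relies on a single Tn5 aminoglycoside phosphotransferase (NeoR/KanR) gene placed behind tandem promoters. A bacterial bla-type promoter provides kanamycin resistance in E. coli, while the SV40 enhancer and early promoter, paired with the HSV TK polyadenylation signal, allows G418 selection of stably transfected mammalian cells. The small ble and bGH poly(A) fragments in the annotation appear to be backbone remnants or partial matches.

The stated purpose is expression of GFP-AAK1 in mammalian cells. The fluorescent tag allows the kinase to be visualised in live or fixed cells and detected or isolated via GFP. AAK1 is annotated as a regulator of clathrin-mediated endocytosis, so such studies are a plausible context, though the record names no specific application.
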