Features (pLannotate 1.2.2; 15 found; start..end, strand, type, name):
     61..364     +  enhancer       CMV enhancer: human cytomegalovirus immediate early enhancer
    365..568     +  promoter       CMV promoter: human cytomegalovirus (CMV) immediate early promoter
    613..1329    +  CDS            EGFP: EGFP is a basic (constitutively fluorescent) green fluorescent protein published in 1996, derived from Aequorea victoria. It is reported to be a rapidly-maturing weak dimer with moderate acid sensitivity.
   1345..4227    +  CDS            AAK1: AAK1_HUMAN - Also known as KIAA1048. Experimental evidence at protein level: Swiss-Prot protein existence level 1. (Microbial infection) By regulating clathrin-mediated endocytosis, AAK1 plays a role in the entry of hepatitis C virus as well as for the lifecycle of other viruses such as Ebola and Dengue. From Homo sapiens (Human).
   4228..4253    +  misc_feature   MCS (fragment): multiple cloning site
   4265..4349    +  CDS            large T antigen (fragment): large T antigen from SV40 (simian virus 40)
   4372..4493    +  polyA_signal   SV40 poly(A) signal: SV40 polyadenylation signal
   4527..4955    -  rep_origin     f1 ori (sequence partly withheld): f1 bacteriophage origin of replication; arrow indicates direction of (+) strand synthesis
   4982..5086    +  promoter       AmpR promoter: bla
   5088..5445    +  promoter       SV40 promoter: SV40 enhancer and early promoter
   5480..6274    +  CDS            NeoR/KanR: aminoglycoside phosphotransferase from Tn5; aph(3')-II (or nptII); confers resistance to neomycin, kanamycin, and G418 (Geneticin®)
   6295..6447    +  CDS            ble (fragment): BLE_KLEPN - Experimental evidence at protein level: Swiss-Prot protein existence level 1. Binding protein with a strong affinity to the bleomycin family of antibiotics. Binds to CL990; an antimitotic-antibiotic compound. From Klebsiella pneumoniae.
   6506..6553    +  polyA_signal   HSV TK poly(A) signal: herpes simplex virus thymidine kinase polyadenylation signal (Cole and Stacy, 1985)
   6644..6660    -  polyA_signal   bGH poly(A) signal (fragment): bovine growth hormone polyadenylation signal
   6882..7470    +  rep_origin     ori: high-copy-number ColE1/pMB1/pBR322/pUC origin of replication
>Addgene plasmid #237898 | pEGFP-AAK1-WT | addgene full sequence | sequence record 480236 | Addgene NGS Result
TAGTTATTAATAGTAATCAATTACGGGGTCATTAGTTCATAGCCCATATATGGAGTTCCGCGTTACATAA
CTTACGGTAAATGGCCCGCCTGGCTGACCGCCCAACGACCCCCGCCCATTGACGTCAATAATGACGTATG
TTCCCATAGTAACGCCAATAGGGACTTTCCATTGACGTCAATGGGTGGAGTATTTACGGTAAACTGCCCA
CTTGGCAGTACATCAAGTGTATCATATGCCAAGTACGCCCCCTATTGACGTCAATGACGGTAAATGGCCC
GCCTGGCATTATGCCCAGTACATGACCTTATGGGACTTTCCTACTTGGCAGTACATCTACGTATTAGTCA
TCGCTATTACCATGGTGATGCGGTTTTGGCAGTACATCAATGGGCGTGGATAGCGGTTTGACTCACGGGG
ATTTCCAAGTCTCCACCCCATTGACGTCAATGGGAGTTTGTTTTGGCACCAAAATCAACGGGACTTTCCA
AAATGTCGTAACAACTCCGCCCCATTGACGCAAATGGGCGGTAGGCGTGTACGGTGGGAGGTCTATATAA
GCAGAGCTGGTTTAGTGAACCGTCAGATCCGCTAGCGCTACCGGTCGCCACCATGGTGAGCAAGGGCGAG
GAGCTGTTCACCGGGGTGGTGCCCATCCTGGTCGAGCTGGACGGCGACGTAAACGGCCACAAGTTCAGCG
TGTCCGGCGAGGGCGAGGGCGATGCCACCTACGGCAAGCTGACCCTGAAGTTCATCTGCACCACCGGCAA
GCTGCCCGTGCCCTGGCCCACCCTCGTGACCACCCTGACCTACGGCGTGCAGTGCTTCAGCCGCTACCCC
GACCACATGAAGCAGCACGACTTCTTCAAGTCCGCCATGCCCGAAGGCTACGTCCAGGAGCGCACCATCT
TCTTCAAGGACGACGGCAACTACAAGACCCGCGCCGAGGTGAAGTTCGAGGGCGACACCCTGGTGAACCG
CATCGAGCTGAAGGGCATCGACTTCAAGGAGGACGGCAACATCCTGGGGCACAAGCTGGAGTACAACTAC
AACAGCCACAACGTCTATATCATGGCCGACAAGCAGAAGAACGGCATCAAGGTGAACTTCAAGATCCGCC
ACAACATCGAGGACGGCAGCGTGCAGCTCGCCGACCACTACCAGCAGAACACCCCCATCGGCGACGGCCC
CGTGCTGCTGCCCGACAACCACTACCTGAGCACCCAGTCCGCCCTGAGCAAAGACCCCAACGAGAAGCGC
GATCACATGGTCCTGCTGGAGTTCGTGACCGCCGCCGGGATCACTCTCGGCATGGACGAGCTGTACAAGT
ACTCAGATCTCGAGATGAAGAAGTTTTTCGACTCCCGGCGAGAGCAGGGCGGCTCTGGCCTGGGCTCCGG
CTCCAGCGGAGGAGGGGGCAGCACCTCGGGCCTGGGCAGTGGCTACATCGGAAGAGTCTTCGGCATCGGG
CGACAGCAGGTCACAGTGGACGAGGTGTTGGCGGAAGGTGGATTTGCTATTGTATTTCTGGTGAGGACAA
GCAATGGGATGAAATGTGCCTTGAAACGCATGTTTGTCAACAATGAGCATGATCTCCAGGTGTGCAAGAG
AGAAATCCAGATAATGAGGGATCTTTCAGGGCACAAGAATATTGTGGGTTACATTGATTCTAGTATCAAC
AACGTGAGTAGCGGTGATGTATGGGAAGTGCTCATTCTGATGGACTTTTGTAGAGGTGGCCAGGTGGTAA
ACCTGATGAACCAGCGCCTGCAAACAGGCTTTACAGAGAATGAAGTGCTCCAGATATTTTGTGATACCTG
TGAAGCTGTTGCCCGCCTGCATCAGTGCAAAACTCCTATTATCCACCGGGACCTGAAGGTTGAAAACATC
CTCTTGCATGACCGAGGCCACTATGTCCTGTGTGACTTTGGAAGCGCCACCAACAAATTCCAGAATCCAC
AAACTGAGGGAGTCAATGCAGTAGAAGATGAGATTAAGAAATACACAACGCTGTCCTATCGAGCACCAGA
AATGGTCAACCTGTACAGTGGCAAAATCATCACTACGAAGGCAGACATTTGGGCTCTTGGATGTTTGTTG
TATAAATTATGCTACTTCACTTTGCCATTTGGGGAAAGTCAGGTGGCAATTTGTGATGGAAACTTCACAA
TTCCTGATAATTCTCGATATTCTCAAGACATGCACTGCCTAATTAGGTATATGTTGGAACCAGACCCTGA
CAAAAGGCCGGATATTTACCAGGTGTCCTACTTCTCATTTAAGCTACTCAAGAAAGAGTGCCCAATTCCA
AATGTACAGAACTCTCCCATTCCTGCAAAGCTTCCTGAACCAGTGAAAGCCAGTGAGGCAGCTGCAAAAA
AGACCCAGCCAAAGGCCAGACTGACAGATCCCATTCCCACCACAGAGACTTCAATTGCACCCCGCCAGAG
GCCTAAAGCTGGGCAGACTCAGCCGAACCCAGGAATCCTTCCCATCCAGCCAGCGCTGACACCCCGGAAG
AGGGCCACTGTTCAGCCCCCACCTCAGGCTGCAGGATCCAGCAATCAGCCTGGCCTTTTAGCCAGTGTTC
CCCAACCAAAACCCCAAGCCCCACCCAGCCAGCCTCTGCCGCAAACTCAGGCCAAGCAGCCACAGGCTCC
TCCCACTCCACAGCAGACGCCTTCTACTCAGGCCCAGGGTCTGCCCGCTCAGGCCCAGGCCACACCCCAG
CACCAGCAGCAACTCTTCCTCAAGCAGCAACAGCAGCAGCAACAGCCACCGCCAGCACAGCAGCAGCCGG
CAGGCACGTTTTACCAGCAGCAGCAGGCCCAGACTCAGCAGTTTCAGGCAGTACATCCAGCAACCCAGCA
ACCAGCAATTGCTCAGTTCCCTGTGGTGTCCCAAGGAGGCTCTCAACAGCAGCTAATGCAGAATTTCTAC
CAGCAGCAGCAGCAGCAGCAACAACAACAGCAACAGCAACAGCTGGCCACAGCCCTGCATCAACAACAGC
TGATGACTCAGCAGGCTGCCTTGCAGCAAAAGCCCACTATGGCAGCAGGACAGCAGCCCCAGCCACAGCC
AGCTGCAGCCCCACAGCCAGCCCCTGCCCAGGAGCCAGCGATTCAAGCCCCAGTAAGACAACAGCCAAAG
GTTCAGACAACCCCACCTCCTGCCGTCCAGGGGCAGAAAGTTGGATCTCTCACTCCACCCTCATCCCCCA
AAACCCAACGTGCTGGGCACAGGCGTATTCTCAGTGACGTAACCCACAGTGCAGTCTTTGGGGTCCCTGC
CAGCAAATCAACCCAGCTGCTCCAGGCAGCTGCAGCTGAGGCCAGTCTCAATAAGTCCAAGTCTGCAACC
ACCACTCCATCAGGCTCTCCTCGGACCTCTCAACAAAACGTTTATAATCCTTCAGAAGGGTCTACGTGGA
ATCCCTTTGATGACGATAATTTCTCCAAACTCACAGCTGAAGAACTGCTAAACAAGGACTTTGCCAAGCT
TGGGGAAGGCAAACATCCCGAGAAGCTTGGAGGCTCAGCTGAGAGTTTGATCCCAGGCTTTCAATCAACC
CAAGGTGATGCTTTTGCTACGACCTCATTTTCTGCTGGAACTGCTGAAAAAAGGAAGGGTGGGCAGACTG
TGGACTCTGGCCTCCCGCTTCTAAGCGTGTCTGATCCTTTCATTCCTCTTCAAGTACCTGATGCACCAGA
AAAACTAATTGAGGGACTCAAATCTCCTGACACTTCTCTTCTGCTCCCTGACCTCTTGCCTATGACAGAT
CCTTTTGGTAGCACTTCTGATGCTGTAATTGAAAAAGCTGATGTTGCTGTTGAGAGTCTCATACCAGGAC
TGGAGCCCCCAGTTCCCCAGCGCCTCCCATCTCAGACGGAATCTGTGACCTCGAATCGCACAGATTCTCT
CACCGGGGAAGATTCCCTGCTTGATTGCTCTCTGCTCTCTAACCCTACTACTGACCTTCTGGAAGAGTTT
GCCCCCACAGCAATCTCTGCTCCAGTCCATAAAGCTGCAGAAGATAGTAATCTCATCTCAGGTTTTGATG
TCCCTGAGGGCTCGGACAAGGTGGCTGAAGATGAGTTTGACCCTATTCCTGTATTGATAACCAAAAACCC
ACAAGGTGGGCACTCTAGAAACAGCAGTGGGAGCTCTGAGTCCAGTCTTCCCAACCTAGCCAGGTCTTTA
CTGCTGGTGGATCAGCTCATAGACCTGGGTACCGCGGGCCCGGGATCCACCGGATCTAGATAACTGATCA
TAATCAGCCATACCACATTTGTAGAGGTTTTACTTGCTTTAAAAAACCTCCCACACCTCCCCCTGAACCT
GAAACATAAAATGAATGCAATTGTTGTTGTTAACTTGTTTATTGCAGCTTATAATGGTTACAAATAAAGC
AATAGCATCACAAATTTCACAAATAAAGCATTTTTTTCACTGCATTCTAGTTGTGGTTTGTCCAAACTCA
TCAATGTATCTTAACGCGTAAATTGTAAGCGTTAATATTTTGTTAAAATTCGCGTTAAATTTTTGTTAAA
TCAGCTCATTTTTTAACCAATAGGCCGAAATCGGCAAAATCCCTTATAAATCAAAAGAATAGACCGAGAT
AGGGT
[37 nt withheld, positions 4626-4662]
AAAGAACGTGGACTCCAACGTCAAAGG
[49 nt withheld, positions 4690-4738]
T
[91 nt withheld, positions 4740-4830]
G
[124 nt withheld, positions 4832-4955]
CAGGTGGCACTTTTCGGGGAAATGTGCGCGGAACCCCTATTTGTTTATTTTTCTAAATACATTCAAATAT
GTATCCGCTCATGAGACAATAACCCTGATAAATGCTTCAATAATATTGAAAAAGGAAGAGTCCTGAGGCG
GAAAGAACCAGCTGTGGAATGTGTGTCAGTTAGGGTGTGGAAAGTCCCCAGGCTCCCCAGCAGGCAGAAG
TATGCAAAGCATGCATCTCAATTAGTCAGCAACCAGGTGTGGAAAGTCCCCAGGCTCCCCAGCAGGCAGA
AGTATGCAAAGCATGCATCTCAATTAGTCAGCAACCATAGTCCCGCCCCTAACTCCGCCCATCCCGCCCC
TAACTCCGCCCAGTTCCGCCCATTCTCCGCCCCATGGCTGACTAATTTTTTTTATTTATGCAGAGGCCGA
GGCCGCCTCGGCCTCTGAGCTATTCCAGAAGTAGTGAGGAGGCTTTTTTGGAGGCCTAGGCTTTTGCAAA
GATCGATCAAGAGACAGGATGAGGATCGTTTCGCATGATTGAACAAGATGGATTGCACGCAGGTTCTCCG
GCCGCTTGGGTGGAGAGGCTATTCGGCTATGACTGGGCACAACAGACAATCGGCTGCTCTGATGCCGCCG
TGTTCCGGCTGTCAGCGCAGGGGCGCCCGGTTCTTTTTGTCAAGACCGACCTGTCCGGTGCCCTGAATGA
ACTGCAAGACGAGGCAGCGCGGCTATCGTGGCTGGCCACGACGGGCGTTCCTTGCGCAGCTGTGCTCGAC
GTTGTCACTGAAGCGGGAAGGGACTGGCTGCTATTGGGCGAAGTGCCGGGGCAGGATCTCCTGTCATCTC
ACCTTGCTCCTGCCGAGAAAGTATCCATCATGGCTGATGCAATGCGGCGGCTGCATACGCTTGATCCGGC
TACCTGCCCATTCGACCACCAAGCGAAACATCGCATCGAGCGAGCACGTACTCGGATGGAAGCCGGTCTT
GTCGATCAGGATGATCTGGACGAAGAGCATCAGGGGCTCGCGCCAGCCGAACTGTTCGCCAGGCTCAAGG
CGAGCATGCCCGACGGCGAGGATCTCGTCGTGACCCATGGCGATGCCTGCTTGCCGAATATCATGGTGGA
AAATGGCCGCTTTTCTGGATTCATCGACTGTGGCCGGCTGGGTGTGGCGGACCGCTATCAGGACATAGCG
TTGGCTACCCGTGATATTGCTGAAGAGCTTGGCGGCGAATGGGCTGACCGCTTCCTCGTGCTTTACGGTA
TCGCCGCTCCCGATTCGCAGCGCATCGCCTTCTATCGCCTTCTTGACGAGTTCTTCTGAGCGGGACTCTG
GGGTTCGAAATGACCGACCAAGCGACGCCCAACCTGCCATCACGAGATTTCGATTCCACCGCCGCCTTCT
ATGAAAGGTTGGGCTTCGGAATCGTTTTCCGGGACGCCGGCTGGATGATCCTCCAGCGCGGGGATCTCAT
GCTGGAGTTCTTCGCCCACCCTAGGGGGAGGCTAACTGAAACACGGAAGGAGACAATACCGGAAGGAACC
CGCGCTATGACGGCAATAAAAAGACAGAATAAAACGCACGGTGTTGGGTCGTTTGTTCATAAACGCGGGG
TTCGGTCCCAGGGCTGGCACTCTGTCGATACCCCACCGAGACCCCATTGGGGCCAATACGCCCGCGTTTC
TTCCTTTTCCCCACCCCACCCCCCAAGTTCGGGTGAAGGCCCAGGGCTCGCAGCCAACGTCGGGGCGGCA
GGCCCTGCCATAGCCTCAGGTTACTCATATATACTTTAGATTGATTTAAAACTTCATTTTTAATTTAAAA
GGATCTAGGTGAAGATCCTTTTTGATAATCTCATGACCAAAATCCCTTAACGTGAGTTTTCGTTCCACTG
AGCGTCAGACCCCGTAGAAAAGATCAAAGGATCTTCTTGAGATCCTTTTTTTCTGCGCGTAATCTGCTGC
TTGCAAACAAAAAAACCACCGCTACCAGCGGTGGTTTGTTTGCCGGATCAAGAGCTACCAACTCTTTTTC
CGAAGGTAACTGGCTTCAGCAGAGCGCAGATACCAAATACTGTTCTTCTAGTGTAGCCGTAGTTAGGCCA
CCACTTCAAGAACTCTGTAGCACCGCCTACATACCTCGCTCTGCTAATCCTGTTACCAGTGGCTGCTGCC
AGTGGCGATAAGTCGTGTCTTACCGGGTTGGACTCAAGACGATAGTTACCGGATAAGGCGCAGCGGTCGG
GCTGAACGGGGGGTTCGTGCACACAGCCCAGCTTGGAGCGAACGACCTACACCGAACTGAGATACCTACA
GCGTGAGCTATGAGAAAGCGCCACGCTTCCCGAAGGGAGAAAGGCGGACAGGTATCCGGTAAGCGGCAGG
GTCGGAACAGGAGAGCGCACGAGGGAGCTTCCAGGGGGAAACGCCTGGTATCTTTATAGTCCTGTCGGGT
TTCGCCACCTCTGACTTGAGCGTCGATTTTTGTGATGCTCGTCAGGGGGGCGGAGCCTATGGAAAAACGC
CAGCAACGCGGCCTTTTTACGGTTCCTGGCCTTTTGCTGGCCTTTTGCTCACATGTTCTTTCCTGCGTTA
TCCCCTGATTCTGTGGATAACCGTATTACCGCCATGCAT
